Addgene plasmid #245192: pET-28b His6-TEV-SHP2-FL(R4A)
Purpose: Production of His-tagged full-length SHP2
Depositing lab: Neel Shah. Depositing organization: Columbia University. Publication: The pathogenic E139D mutation stabilizes a non-canonical active state of the multi-domain phosphatase SHP2. van Vlimmeren AE, Jiang Z, Karandur D, Applebaum Licht AT, Shah NH. bioRxiv [Preprint]. 2025 Jul 4:2025.07.02.662799. doi: 10.1101/2025.07.02.662799. PubMed 40631229.
Backbone
  Vector backbone: pET
  Vector type: Bacterial Expression
Growth in bacteria
  Bacterial resistance: Kanamycin, 50 μg/mL
  Growth temperature: 37°C
  Growth strain: DH5alpha
  Copy number: Low Copy
Gene/Insert
  Gene/Insert name: SHP2 full-length
  Species: H. sapiens (human)
  Mutation: R4A
  Tag / fusion protein: 6xHis (N terminal on insert)
  Cloning method: Gibson Cloning
Terms and licenses: Academic/Nonprofit Terms; Industry Terms: Not Available to Industry
How to cite: pET-28b His6-TEV-SHP2-FL(R4A) was a gift from Neel Shah (Addgene plasmid # 245192 ; http://n2t.net/addgene:245192 ; RRID:Addgene_245192)
