[The description below was written by a language model from this plasmid's Addgene catalogue record and pLannotate feature annotations shown in this document.]
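Description:
pET-28b His6-TEV-SHP2-FL(R4A) is a bacterial expression plasmid of about 7.1 kb, built on a pET-28b backbone for producing recombinant full-length human SHP2 (the protein tyrosine phosphatase encoded by PTPN11) in E. coli. It replicates from a ColE1/pBR322-type origin accompanied by the bom region and the rop gene, consistent with the low copy number listed in the record, and it is selected with kanamycin through the aph(3')-Ia KanR gene. An f1 phage origin is also present. Short annotated fragments of a tetracycline resistance gene and an AmpR promoter are backbone remnants rather than functional markers.

The expression cassette follows the standard pET design. A T7 promoter is immediately followed by a lac operator and the strong T7 gene 10 ribosome binding site, and the plasmid carries its own lacI gene and promoter. Transcription therefore depends on a host that supplies T7 RNA polymerase, is repressed by the lac repressor, and can be induced with IPTG. It ends at the T7 terminator. The open reading frame begins with an N-terminal 6xHis tag followed, according to the construct name, by a TEV protease cleavage site, which allows metal-affinity purification and later tag removal. The short tag-like hit annotated upstream of PTPN11 fits this arrangement. The SHP2 coding sequence carries the R4A substitution and was inserted by Gibson assembly. A His-tag fragment annotated downstream of the insert is probably the vector's native C-terminal tag. The record lists only an N-terminal tag, and whether this downstream sequence is translated is not stated. The stated purpose is production of His-tagged full-length SHP2, and the associated publication is a study of SHP2 mutations and activation states.
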