Features (pLannotate 1.2.2; 20 found; start..end, strand, type, name):
      1..589     +  rep_origin     ori: high-copy-number ColE1/pMB1/pBR322/pUC origin of replication
    775..914     -  misc_feature   bom: basis of mobility region from pBR322
   1016..1207    -  CDS            rop: Rop protein, which maintains plasmids at low copy number; rop
   1224..1604    +  CDS            YPB1_ECOLX: Protein predicted: Swiss-Prot protein existence level 4. From Escherichia coli.
   1676..1967    -  CDS            TcR (fragment): tetracycline efflux protein; tet; confers resistance to tetracycline
   1982..2003    -  protein_bind   CAP binding site: CAP binding activates transcription in the presence of cAMP. E. coli catabolite activator protein
   2016..3098    -  CDS            lacI: lac repressor; lacI; The lac repressor binds to the lac operator to inhibit transcription in E. coli. This inhibition can be relieved by adding lactose or isopropyl-β-D-thiogalactopyranoside (IPTG).
   3099..3176    -  promoter       lacI promoter: lacI
   3184..3463    -  CDS            TcR (fragment): tetracycline efflux protein; tet; confers resistance to tetracycline
   3485..3503    +  promoter       T7 promoter: promoter for bacteriophage T7 RNA polymerase
   3504..3528    +  protein_bind   lac operator: The lac repressor binds to the lac operator to inhibit transcription in E. coli. This inhibition can be relieved by adding lactose or isopropyl-β-D-thiogalactopyranoside (IPTG). lac repressor encoded by lacI
   3543..3565    +  RBS            RBS: efficient ribosome binding site from bacteriophage T7 gene 10 (Olins and Rangwala, 1989)
   3584..3600    +  CDS            capTEV™ (fragment): composite tag for in vivo biotinylation, TEV protease cleavage, and 6xHis tagging
   3647..5425    +  CDS            PTPN11: PTN11_HUMAN - Also known as PTP2C, SHPTP2. Experimental evidence at protein level: Swiss-Prot protein existence level 1. Acts downstream of various receptor and cytoplasmic protein tyrosine kinases to participate in the signal transduction from the cell surface to the nucleus (PubMed:10655584, PubMed:18559669, PubMed:18829466, PubMed:26742426, PubMed:28074573). Positively regulates MAPK signal transduction pathway (PubMed:28074573). Dephosphorylates GAB1, ARHGAP35 and EGFR (PubMed:28074573). Dephosphorylates ROCK2 at 'Tyr-722' resulting in stimulation of its RhoA binding activity (PubMed:18559
   5475..5492    +  CDS            9xHis (fragment): 9xHis affinity tag
   5502..5551    +  CDS            SET1 (fragment): solubility-enhancement tag derived from T7 phage gene 10B
   5559..5606    +  terminator     T7 terminator: transcription terminator for bacteriophage T7 RNA polymerase
   5643..6071    +  rep_origin     f1 ori (sequence partly withheld): f1 bacteriophage origin of replication; arrow indicates direction of (+) strand synthesis
   6124..6181    +  promoter       AmpR promoter (fragment): bla
   6190..7005    -  CDS            KanR: aminoglycoside phosphotransferase; aph(3')-Ia; confers resistance to kanamycin in bacteria or G418 (Geneticin®) in eukaryotes
>Addgene plasmid #245192 | pET-28b His6-TEV-SHP2-FL(R4A) | addgene full sequence | sequence record 487899 | Addgene NGS Result
TTGAGATCCTTTTTTTCTGCGCGTAATCTGCTGCTTGCAAACAAAAAAACCACCGCTACCAGCGGTGGTT
TGTTTGCCGGATCAAGAGCTACCAACTCTTTTTCCGAAGGTAACTGGCTTCAGCAGAGCGCAGATACCAA
ATACTGTCCTTCTAGTGTAGCCGTAGTTAGGCCACCACTTCAAGAACTCTGTAGCACCGCCTACATACCT
CGCTCTGCTAATCCTGTTACCAGTGGCTGCTGCCAGTGGCGATAAGTCGTGTCTTACCGGGTTGGACTCA
AGACGATAGTTACCGGATAAGGCGCAGCGGTCGGGCTGAACGGGGGGTTCGTGCACACAGCCCAGCTTGG
AGCGAACGACCTACACCGAACTGAGATACCTACAGCGTGAGCTATGAGAAAGCGCCACGCTTCCCGAAGG
GAGAAAGGCGGACAGGTATCCGGTAAGCGGCAGGGTCGGAACAGGAGAGCGCACGAGGGAGCTTCCAGGG
GGAAACGCCTGGTATCTTTATAGTCCTGTCGGGTTTCGCCACCTCTGACTTGAGCGTCGATTTTTGTGAT
GCTCGTCAGGGGGGCGGAGCCTATGGAAAAACGCCAGCAACGCGGCCTTTTTACGGTTCCTGGCCTTTTG
CTGGCCTTTTGCTCACATGTTCTTTCCTGCGTTATCCCCTGATTCTGTGGATAACCGTATTACCGCCTTT
GAGTGAGCTGATACCGCTCGCCGCAGCCGAACGACCGAGCGCAGCGAGTCAGTGAGCGAGGAAGCGGAAG
AGCGCCTGATGCGGTATTTTCTCCTTACGCATCTGTGCGGTATTTCACACCGCAATGGTGCACTCTCAGT
ACAATCTGCTCTGATGCCGCATAGTTAAGCCAGTATACACTCCGCTATCGCTACGTGACTGGGTCATGGC
TGCGCCCCGACACCCGCCAACACCCGCTGACGCGCCCTGACGGGCTTGTCTGCTCCCGGCATCCGCTTAC
AGACAAGCTGTGACCGTCTCCGGGAGCTGCATGTGTCAGAGGTTTTCACCGTCATCACCGAAACGCGCGA
GGCAGCTGCGGTAAAGCTCATCAGCGTGGTCGTGAAGCGATTCACAGATGTCTGCCTGTTCATCCGCGTC
CAGCTCGTTGAGTTTCTCCAGAAGCGTTAATGTCTGGCTTCTGATAAAGCGGGCCATGTTAAGGGCGGTT
TTTTCCTGTTTGGTCACTGATGCCTCCGTGTAAGGGGGATTTCTGTTCATGGGGGTAATGATACCGATGA
AACGAGAGAGGATGCTCACGATACGGGTTACTGATGATGAACATGCCCGGTTACTGGAACGTTGTGAGGG
TAAACAACTGGCGGTATGGATGCGGCGGGACCAGAGAAAAATCACTCAGGGTCAATGCCAGCGCTTCGTT
AATACAGATGTAGGTGTTCCACAGGGTAGCCAGCAGCATCCTGCGATGCAGATCCGGAACATAATGGTGC
AGGGCGCTGACTTCCGCGTTTCCAGACTTTACGAAACACGGAAACCGAAGACCATTCATGTTGTTGCTCA
GGTCGCAGACGTTTTGCAGCAGCAGTCGCTTCACGTTCGCTCGCGTATCGGTGATTCATTCTGCTAACCA
GTAAGGCAACCCCGCCAGCCTAGCCGGGTCCTCAACGACAGGAGCACGATCATGCGCACCCGTGGGGCCG
CCATGCCGGCGATAATGGCCTGCTTCTCGCCGAAACGTTTGGTGGCGGGACCAGTGACGAAGGCTTGAGC
GAGGGCGTGCAAGATTCCGAATACCGCAAGCGACAGGCCGATCATCGTCGCGCTCCAGCGAAAGCGGTCC
TCGCCGAAAATGACCCAGAGCGCTGCCGGCACCTGTCCTACGAGTTGCATGATAAAGAAGACAGTCATAA
GTGCGGCGACGATAGTCATGCCCCGCGCCCACCGGAAGGAGCTGACTGGGTTGAAGGCTCTCAAGGGCAT
CGGTCGAGATCCCGGTGCCTAATGAGTGAGCTAACTTACATTAATTGCGTTGCGCTCACTGCCCGCTTTC
CAGTCGGGAAACCTGTCGTGCCAGCTGCATTAATGAATCGGCCAACGCGCGGGGAGAGGCGGTTTGCGTA
TTGGGCGCCAGGGTGGTTTTTCTTTTCACCAGTGAGACGGGCAACAGCTGATTGCCCTTCACCGCCTGGC
CCTGAGAGAGTTGCAGCAAGCGGTCCACGCTGGTTTGCCCCAGCAGGCGAAAATCCTGTTTGATGGTGGT
TAACGGCGGGATATAACATGAGCTGTCTTCGGTATCGTCGTATCCCACTACCGAGATATCCGCACCAACG
CGCAGCCCGGACTCGGTAATGGCGCGCATTGCGCCCAGCGCCATCTGATCGTTGGCAACCAGCATCGCAG
TGGGAACGATGCCCTCATTCAGCATTTGCATGGTTTGTTGAAAACCGGACATGGCACTCCAGTCGCCTTC
CCGTTCCGCTATCGGCTGAATTTGATTGCGAGTGAGATATTTATGCCAGCCAGCCAGACGCAGACGCGCC
GAGACAGAACTTAATGGGCCCGCTAACAGCGCGATTTGCTGGTGACCCAATGCGACCAGATGCTCCACGC
CCAGTCGCGTACCGTCTTCATGGGAGAAAATAATACTGTTGATGGGTGTCTGGTCAGAGACATCAAGAAA
TAACGCCGGAACATTAGTGCAGGCAGCTTCCACAGCAATGGCATCCTGGTCATCCAGCGGATAGTTAATG
ATCAGCCCACTGACGCGTTGCGCGAGAAGATTGTGCACCGCCGCTTTACAGGCTTCGACGCCGCTTCGTT
CTACCATCGACACCACCACGCTGGCACCCAGTTGATCGGCGCGAGATTTAATCGCCGCGACAATTTGCGA
CGGCGCGTGCAGGGCCAGACTGGAGGTGGCAACGCCAATCAGCAACGACTGTTTGCCCGCCAGTTGTTGT
GCCACGCGGTTGGGAATGTAATTCAGCTCCGCCATCGCCGCTTCCACTTTTTCCCGCGTTTTCGCAGAAA
CGTGGCTGGCCTGGTTCACCACGCGGGAAACGGTCTGATAAGAGACACCGGCATACTCTGCGACATCGTA
TAACGTTACTGGTTTCACATTCACCACCCTGAATTGACTCTCTTCCGGGCGCTATCATGCCATACCGCGA
AAGGTTTTGCGCCATTCGATGGTGTCCGGGATCTCGACGCTCTCCCTTATGCGACTCCTGCATTAGGAAG
CAGCCCAGTAGTAGGTTGAGGCCGTTGAGCACCGCCGCCGCAAGGAATGGTGCATGCAAGGAGATGGCGC
CCAACAGTCCCCCGGCCACGGGGCCTGCCACCATACCCACGCCGAAACAAGCGCTCATGAGCCCGAAGTG
GCGAGCCCGATCTTCCCCATCGGTGATGTCGGCGATATAGGCGCCAGCAACCGCACCTGTGGCGCCGGTG
ATGCCGGCCACGATGCGTCCGGCGTAGAGGATCGAGATCTCGATCCCGCGAAATTAATACGACTCACTAT
AGGGGAATTGTGAGCGGATAACAATTCCCCTCTAGAAATAATTTTGTTTAACTTTAAGAAGGAGATATAC
CATGGGCAGCAGCCATCATCATCATCATCACGATTACGATATCCCAACGACCGAAAACCTTTACTTCCAG
GGCCATATGACATCGGCGAGATGGTTTCACCCAAATATCACTGGTGTGGAGGCAGAAAACCTACTGTTGA
CAAGAGGAGTTGATGGCAGTTTTTTGGCAAGGCCTAGTAAAAGTAACCCTGGAGACTTCACACTTTCCGT
TAGAAGAAATGGAGCTGTCACCCACATCAAGATTCAGAACACTGGTGATTACTATGACCTGTATGGAGGG
GAGAAATTTGCCACTTTGGCTGAGTTGGTCCAGTATTACATGGAACATCACGGGCAATTAAAAGAGAAGA
ATGGAGATGTCATTGAGCTTAAATATCCTCTGAACTGTGCAGATCCTACCTCTGAAAGGTGGTTTCATGG
ACATCTCTCTGGGAAAGAAGCAGAGAAATTATTAACTGAAAAAGGAAAACATGGTAGTTTTCTTGTACGA
GAGAGCCAGAGCCACCCTGGAGATTTTGTTCTTTCTGTGCGCACTGGTGATGACAAAGGGGAGAGCAATG
ACGGCAAGTCTAAAGTGACCCATGTTATGATTCGCTGTCAGGAACTGAAATACGACGTTGGTGGAGGAGA
ACGGTTTGATTCTTTGACAGATCTTGTGGAACATTATAAGAAGAATCCTATGGTGGAAACATTGGGTACA
GTACTACAACTCAAGCAGCCCCTTAACACGACTCGTATAAATGCTGCTGAAATAGAAAGCAGAGTTCGAG
AACTAAGCAAATTAGCTGAGACCACAGATAAAGTCAAACAAGGCTTTTGGGAAGAATTTGAGACACTACA
ACAACAGGAGTGCAAACTTCTCTACAGCCGAAAAGAGGGTCAAAGGCAAGAAAACAAAAACAAAAATAGA
TATAAAAACATCCTGCCCTTTGATCATACCAGGGTTGTCCTACACGATGGTGATCCCAATGAGCCTGTTT
CAGATTACATCAATGCAAATATCATCATGCCTGAATTTGAAACCAAGTGCAACAATTCAAAGCCCAAAAA
GAGTTACATTGCCACACAAGGCTGCCTGCAAAACACGGTGAATGACTTTTGGCGGATGGTGTTCCAAGAA
AACTCCCGAGTGATTGTCATGACAACGAAAGAAGTGGAGAGAGGAAAGAGTAAATGTGTCAAATACTGGC
CTGATGAGTATGCTCTAAAAGAATATGGCGTCATGCGTGTTAGGAACGTCAAAGAAAGCGCCGCTCATGA
CTATACGCTAAGAGAACTTAAACTTTCAAAGGTTGGACAAGGGAATACGGAGAGAACGGTCTGGCAATAC
CACTTTCGGACCTGGCCGGACCACGGCGTGCCCAGCGACCCTGGGGGCGTGCTGGACTTCCTGGAGGAGG
TGCACCATAAGCAGGAGAGCATCATGGATGCAGGGCCGGTCGTGGTGCACTGCAGTGCTGGAATTGGCCG
GACAGGGACGTTCATTGTGATTGATATTCTTATTGACATCATCAGAGAGAAAGGTGTTGACTGCGATATT
GACGTTCCCAAAACCATCCAGATGGTGCGGTCTCAGAGGTCAGGGATGGTCCAGACAGAAGCACAGTACC
GATTTATCTATATGGCGGTCCAGCATTATATTGAAACACTACAGCGCAGGATTGAAGAAGAGCAGAAAAG
CAAGAGGAAAGGGCACGAATATACAAATATTAAGTATTCTCTAGCGGACCAGACGAGTGGAGATCAGAGC
CCTCTCCCGCCTTGTACTCCAACGCCACCCTGTGCAGAAATGAGAGAAGACAGTGCTAGAGTCTATGAAA
ACGTGGGCCTGATGCAACAGCAGAAAAGTTTCAGATAGGGATCCGAATTCGAGCTCCGTCGACAAGCTTG
CGGCCGCACTCGAGCACCACCACCACCACCACTGAGATCCGGCTGCTAACAAAGCCCGAAAGGAAGCTGA
GTTGGCTGCTGCCACCGCTGAGCAATAACTAGCATAACCCCTTGGGGCCTCTAAACGGGTCTTGAGGGGT
TTTTTGCTGAAAGGAGGAACTATATCCGGATTGGCGAATGGG
[124 nt withheld, positions 5643-5766]
C
[91 nt withheld, positions 5768-5858]
A
[49 nt withheld, positions 5860-5908]
CCTTTGACGTTGGAGTCCACGTTCTTT
[37 nt withheld, positions 5936-5972]
ACCCTATCTCGGTCTATTCTTTTGATTTATAAGGGATTTTGCCGATTTCGGCCTATTGGTTAAAAAATGA
GCTGATTTAACAAAAATTTAACGCGAATTTTAACAAAATATTAACGCTTACAATTTAGGTGGCACTTTTC
GGGGAAATGTGCGCGGAACCCCTATTTGTTTATTTTTCTAAATACATTCAAATATGTATCCGCTCATGAA
TTAATTCTTAGAAAAACTCATCGAGCATCAAATGAAACTGCAATTTATTCATATCAGGATTATCAATACC
ATATTTTTGAAAAAGCCGTTTCTGTAATGAAGGAGAAAACTCACCGAGGCAGTTCCATAGGATGGCAAGA
TCCTGGTATCGGTCTGCGATTCCGACTCGTCCAACATCAATACAACCTATTAATTTCCCCTCGTCAAAAA
TAAGGTTATCAAGTGAGAAATCACCATGAGTGACGACTGAATCCGGTGAGAATGGCAAAAGTTTATGCAT
TTCTTTCCAGACTTGTTCAACAGGCCAGCCATTACGCTCGTCATCAAAATCACTCGCATCAACCAAACCG
TTATTCATTCGTGATTGCGCCTGAGCGAGACGAAATACGCGATCGCTGTTAAAAGGACAATTACAAACAG
GAATCGAATGCAACCGGCGCAGGAACACTGCCAGCGCATCAACAATATTTTCACCTGAATCAGGATATTC
TTCTAATACCTGGAATGCTGTTTTCCCGGGGATCGCAGTGGTGAGTAACCATGCATCATCAGGAGTACGG
ATAAAATGCTTGATGGTCGGAAGAGGCATAAATTCCGTCAGCCAGTTTAGTCTGACCATCTCATCTGTAA
CATCATTGGCAACGCTACCTTTGCCATGTTTCAGAAACAACTCTGGCGCATCGGGCTTCCCATACAATCG
ATAGATTGTCGCACCTGATTGCCCGACATTATCGCGAGCCCATTTATACCCATATAAATCAGCATCCATG
TTGGAATTTAATCGCGGCCTAGAGCAAGACGTTTCCCGTTGAATATGGCTCATAACACCCCTTGTATTAC
TGTTTATGTAAGCAGACAGTTTTATTGTTCATGACCAAAATCCCTTAACGTGAGTTTTCGTTCCACTGAG
CGTCAGACCCCGTAGAAAAGATCAAAGGATCTTC
